Addgene plasmid #77737: MAP3K14 gRNA (BRDN0001144896)
Purpose: 3rd generation lentiviral gRNA plasmid targeting human MAP3K14
Depositing lab: John Doench & David Root. Depositing organization: Broad Institute. Publication: Optimized sgRNA design to maximize activity and minimize off-target effects of CRISPR-Cas9. Doench JG, Fusi N, Sullender M, Hegde M, Vaimberg EW, Donovan KF, Smith I, Tothova Z, Wilen C, Orchard R, Virgin HW, Listgarten J, Root DE. Nat Biotechnol. 2016 Jan 18. doi: 10.1038/nbt.3437. PubMed 26780180.
Backbone
  Vector backbone: lentiGuide-Puro
  Backbone manufacturer: Zhang Lab (Addgene plasmid # 52963)
  Vector type: Mammalian Expression, Lentiviral, CRISPR
  Selectable markers: Puromycin
Growth in bacteria
  Bacterial resistance: Ampicillin, 100 μg/mL
  Growth temperature: 37°C
  Growth strain: DH5alpha
  Copy number: High Copy
Gene/Insert
  Gene/Insert name: MAP3K14 (alt names: MAP3K14; NM_003954.4)
  gRNA/shRNA sequence: CTAACATATGGGGCGCCGAG
  Species: H. sapiens (human)
  Entrez Gene: MAP3K14 (a.k.a. FTDCR1B, HS, HSNIK, IMD112, NIK)
  Promoter: hU6
  Cloning method: Unknown
  Sequencing primers: 5′ U6-F; 3′ pS2-R
Terms and licenses: Academic/Nonprofit Terms; Industry Terms: Not Available to Industry
Depositor comments: The gRNA was designed to target the following Genbank reference sequence(s): NM_003954.4. Note that this plasmid does NOT contain Cas9. It should be used in conjunction with lentiCas9-Blast (Addgene #52962) or otherwise with cell lines already expressing Cas9. Browse the full kinome gRNA library at http://www.addgene.org/pooled-library/broadgpp-human-kinome/ or visit http://www.broadinstitute.org/rnai/public/ for detailed protocols and information.
How to cite: MAP3K14 gRNA (BRDN0001144896) was a gift from John Doench & David Root (Addgene plasmid # 77737 ; http://n2t.net/addgene:77737 ; RRID:Addgene_77737)
