[The description below was written by a language model from this plasmid's Addgene catalogue record and pLannotate feature annotations shown in this document.]
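Description:
MAP3K14 gRNA (BRDN0001144896) is a third-generation lentiviral CRISPR guide plasmid built on the lentiGuide-Puro backbone and carrying a single guide RNA directed against human MAP3K14 (also known as NIK), designed against the reference transcript NM_003954.4. It is propagated in E. coli as a high-copy plasmid through a ColE1/pUC-type origin with ampicillin resistance (AmpR). The annotated 8.3 kb sequence also shows an f1 origin, an SV40 origin and poly(A) signal, and leftover lac/T7/T3 cloning-vector elements outside the viral genome.

The lentiviral cassette begins with an RSV promoter fused to a truncated HIV-1 5' LTR, which drives Tat-independent transcription of the viral genome in packaging cells. It is followed by the Ψ packaging signal with a partial gag sequence, the Rev response element for nuclear export, and a cPPT/CTS. The cassette ends with a ΔU3 self-inactivating 3' LTR. Within this frame, a human U6 RNA polymerase III promoter drives the MAP3K14 spacer joined to the Streptococcus pyogenes Cas9 guide scaffold. A separate EF-1α promoter, including its intron A, expresses puromycin N-acetyltransferase for selection of transduced mammalian cells, and a WPRE downstream enhances transcript expression.

The plasmid does not encode Cas9, so it is meant to be used with a separate Cas9 vector such as lentiCas9-Blast, or in cells that already express Cas9, to disrupt MAP3K14. It belongs to a human kinome guide library created alongside work on optimised sgRNA design for higher on-target activity and fewer off-target effects.
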