Features (pLannotate 1.2.2; 29 found; start..end, strand, type, name):
     14..80      +  CDS            small t antigen (fragment): SV40 (simian virus 40) small t antigen
    106..317     +  promoter       EF-1α core promoter: core promoter for human elongation factor EF-1α
    318..1256    +  intron         EF-1α intron A: intron upstream of the start codon of human EF-1α
   1278..1877    +  CDS            PuroR (fragment): puromycin N-acetyltransferase; pac from Streptomyces; confers resistance to puromycin
   1893..2481    +  misc_feature   WPRE: woodchuck hepatitis virus posttranscriptional regulatory element
   2532..2551    +  misc_feature   cPPT/CTS (fragment): central polypurine tract and central termination sequence of HIV-1
   2553..2786    +  LTR            3' LTR (ΔU3): self-inactivating 3' long terminal repeat (LTR) from HIV-1
   2864..2985    +  polyA_signal   SV40 poly(A) signal: SV40 polyadenylation signal
   3025..3160    +  rep_origin     SV40 ori: SV40 origin of replication
   3181..3199    -  promoter       T7 promoter: promoter for bacteriophage T7 RNA polymerase
   3207..3362    +  CDS            lacZα (fragment): LacZα fragment of β-galactosidase; lacZ fragment
   3367..3795    +  rep_origin     f1 ori (sequence partly withheld): f1 bacteriophage origin of replication; arrow indicates direction of (+) strand synthesis
   3848..3952    +  promoter       AmpR promoter: bla
   3953..4813    +  CDS            AmpR: β-lactamase; bla; confers resistance to ampicillin, carbenicillin, and related antibiotics
   4984..5572    +  rep_origin     ori: high-copy-number ColE1/pMB1/pBR322/pUC origin of replication
   5755..5847    +  CDS            lacI (fragment): lac repressor; lacI; The lac repressor binds to the lac operator to inhibit transcription in E. coli. This inhibition can be relieved by adding lactose or isopropyl-β-D-thiogalactopyranoside (IPTG).
   5860..5881    +  protein_bind   CAP binding site: CAP binding activates transcription in the presence of cAMP. E. coli catabolite activator protein
   5896..5926    +  promoter       lac promoter: promoter for the E. coli lac operon
   5934..5950    +  protein_bind   lac operator: The lac repressor binds to the lac operator to inhibit transcription in E. coli. This inhibition can be relieved by adding lactose or isopropyl-β-D-thiogalactopyranoside (IPTG). lac repressor encoded by lacI
   5995..6013    +  promoter       T3 promoter: promoter for bacteriophage T3 RNA polymerase
   6041..6267    +  promoter       RSV promoter: Rous sarcoma virus enhancer/promoter
   6268..6448    +  LTR            5' LTR (truncated): truncated 5' long terminal repeat (LTR) from HIV-1
   6495..6620    +  misc_feature   HIV-1 Ψ: packaging signal of human immunodeficiency virus type 1
   6604..6967    +  CDS            HIV-1 gag (fragment): gag protein from human immunodeficiency virus 1; gag
   7113..7346    +  misc_feature   RRE: The Rev response element (RRE) of HIV-1 allows for Rev-dependent mRNA export from the nucleus to the cytoplasm.
   7723..7749    +  CDS            Rev (fragment): human immunodeficiency virus 1 (HIV-1) Rev protein; rev; enhances nuclear export of unspliced and incompletely spliced viral mRNAs
   7753..7993    +  promoter       U6 promoter: RNA polymerase III promoter for human U6 snRNA
   8023..8098    +  misc_RNA       gRNA scaffold: guide RNA scaffold for the Streptococcus pyogenes CRISPR/Cas9 system
   8154..8271    +  misc_feature   cPPT/CTS: central polypurine tract and central termination sequence of HIV-1
>Addgene plasmid #77737 | MAP3K14 gRNA (BRDN0001144896) | addgene full sequence | sequence record 188330 | Addgene Assembled Sequence
CCCGGGTGCAAAGATGGATAAAGTTTTAAACAGAGAGGAATCTTTGCAGCTAATGGACCTTCTAGGTCTT
GAAAGGAGTGGGAATTGGCTCCGGTGCCCGTCAGTGGGCAGAGCGCACATCGCCCACAGTCCCCGAGAAG
TTGGGGGGAGGGGTCGGCAATTGATCCGGTGCCTAGAGAAGGTGGCGCGGGGTAAACTGGGAAAGTGATG
TCGTGTACTGGCTCCGCCTTTTTCCCGAGGGTGGGGGAGAACCGTATATAAGTGCAGTAGTCGCCGTGAA
CGTTCTTTTTCGCAACGGGTTTGCCGCCAGAACACAGGTAAGTGCCGTGTGTGGTTCCCGCGGGCCTGGC
CTCTTTACGGGTTATGGCCCTTGCGTGCCTTGAATTACTTCCACCTGGCTGCAGTACGTGATTCTTGATC
CCGAGCTTCGGGTTGGAAGTGGGTGGGAGAGTTCGAGGCCTTGCGCTTAAGGAGCCCCTTCGCCTCGTGC
TTGAGTTGAGGCCTGGCCTGGGCGCTGGGGCCGCCGCGTGCGAATCTGGTGGCACCTTCGCGCCTGTCTC
GCTGCTTTCGATAAGTCTCTAGCCATTTAAAATTTTTGATGACCTGCTGCGACGCTTTTTTTCTGGCAAG
ATAGTCTTGTAAATGCGGGCCAAGATCTGCACACTGGTATTTCGGTTTTTGGGGCCGCGGGCGGCGACGG
GGCCCGTGCGTCCCAGCGCACATGTTCGGCGAGGCGGGGCCTGCGAGCGCGGCCACCGAGAATCGGACGG
GGGTAGTCTCAAGCTGGCCGGCCTGCTCTGGTGCCTGGCCTCGCGCCGCCGTGTATCGCCCCGCCCTGGG
CGGCAAGGCTGGCCCGGTCGGCACCAGTTGCGTGAGCGGAAAGATGGCCGCTTCCCGGCCCTGCTGCAGG
GAGCTCAAAATGGAGGACGCGGCGCTCGGGAGAGCGGGCGGGTGAGTCACCCACACAAAGGAAAAGGGCC
TTTCCGTCCTCAGCCGTCGCTTCATGTGACTCCACGGAGTACCGGGCGCCGTCCAGGCACCTCGATTAGT
TCTCGAGCTTTTGGAGTACGTCGTCTTTAGGTTGGGGGGAGGGGTTTTATGCGATGGAGTTTCCCCACAC
TGAGTGGGTGGAGACTGAAGTTAGGCCAGCTTGGCACTTGATGTAATTCTCCTTGGAATTTGCCCTTTTT
GAGTTTGGATCTTGGTTCATTCTCAAGCCTCAGACAGTGGTTCAAAGTTTTTTTCTTCCATTTCAGGTGT
CGTGACGTACGGCCACCATGACCGAGTACAAGCCCACGGTGCGCCTCGCCACCCGCGACGACGTCCCCAG
GGCCGTACGCACCCTCGCCGCCGCGTTCGCCGACTACCCCGCCACGCGCCACACCGTCGATCCGGACCGC
CACATCGAGCGGGTCACCGAGCTGCAAGAACTCTTCCTCACGCGCGTCGGGCTCGACATCGGCAAGGTGT
GGGTCGCGGACGACGGCGCCGCCGTGGCGGTCTGGACCACGCCGGAGAGCGTCGAAGCGGGGGCGGTGTT
CGCCGAGATCGGCCCGCGCATGGCCGAGTTGAGCGGTTCCCGGCTGGCCGCGCAGCAACAGATGGAAGGC
CTCCTGGCGCCGCACCGGCCCAAGGAGCCCGCGTGGTTCCTGGCCACCGTCGGAGTCTCGCCCGACCACC
AGGGCAAGGGTCTGGGCAGCGCCGTCGTGCTCCCCGGAGTGGAGGCGGCCGAGCGCGCCGGGGTGCCCGC
CTTCCTGGAGACCTCCGCGCCCCGCAACCTCCCCTTCTACGAGCGGCTCGGCTTCACCGTCACCGCCGAC
GTCGAGGTGCCCGAAGGACCGCGCACCTGGTGCATGACCCGCAAGCCCGGTGCCTGAACGCGTTAAGTCG
ACAATCAACCTCTGGATTACAAAATTTGTGAAAGATTGACTGGTATTCTTAACTATGTTGCTCCTTTTAC
GCTATGTGGATACGCTGCTTTAATGCCTTTGTATCATGCTATTGCTTCCCGTATGGCTTTCATTTTCTCC
TCCTTGTATAAATCCTGGTTGCTGTCTCTTTATGAGGAGTTGTGGCCCGTTGTCAGGCAACGTGGCGTGG
TGTGCACTGTGTTTGCTGACGCAACCCCCACTGGTTGGGGCATTGCCACCACCTGTCAGCTCCTTTCCGG
GACTTTCGCTTTCCCCCTCCCTATTGCCACGGCGGAACTCATCGCCGCCTGCCTTGCCCGCTGCTGGACA
GGGGCTCGGCTGTTGGGCACTGACAATTCCGTGGTGTTGTCGGGGAAATCATCGTCCTTTCCTTGGCTGC
TCGCCTGTGTTGCCACCTGGATTCTGCGCGGGACGTCCTTCTGCTACGTCCCTTCGGCCCTCAATCCAGC
GGACCTTCCTTCCCGCGGCCTGCTGCCGGCTCTGCGGCCTCTTCCGCGTCTTCGCCTTCGCCCTCAGACG
AGTCGGATCTCCCTTTGGGCCGCCTCCCCGCGTCGACTTTAAGACCAATGACTTACAAGGCAGCTGTAGA
TCTTAGCCACTTTTTAAAAGAAAAGGGGGGACTGGAAGGGCTAATTCACTCCCAACGAAGACAAGATCTG
CTTTTTGCTTGTACTGGGTCTCTCTGGTTAGACCAGATCTGAGCCTGGGAGCTCTCTGGCTAACTAGGGA
ACCCACTGCTTAAGCCTCAATAAAGCTTGCCTTGAGTGCTTCAAGTAGTGTGTGCCCGTCTGTTGTGTGA
CTCTGGTAACTAGAGATCCCTCAGACCCTTTTAGTCAGTGTGGAAAATCTCTAGCAGTACGTATAGTAGT
TCATGTCATCTTATTATTCAGTATTTATAACTTGCAAAGAAATGAATATCAGAGAGTGAGAGGAACTTGT
TTATTGCAGCTTATAATGGTTACAAATAAAGCAATAGCATCACAAATTTCACAAATAAAGCATTTTTTTC
ACTGCATTCTAGTTGTGGTTTGTCCAAACTCATCAATGTATCTTATCATGTCTGGCTCTAGCTATCCCGC
CCCTAACTCCGCCCATCCCGCCCCTAACTCCGCCCAGTTCCGCCCATTCTCCGCCCCATGGCTGACTAAT
TTTTTTTATTTATGCAGAGGCCGAGGCCGCCTCGGCCTCTGAGCTATTCCAGAAGTAGTGAGGAGGCTTT
TTTGGAGGCCTAGGGACGTACCCAATTCGCCCTATAGTGAGTCGTATTACGCGCGCTCACTGGCCGTCGT
TTTACAACGTCGTGACTGGGAAAACCCTGGCGTTACCCAACTTAATCGCCTTGCAGCACATCCCCCTTTC
GCCAGCTGGCGTAATAGCGAAGAGGCCCGCACCGATCGCCCTTCCCAACAGTTGCGCAGCCTGAATGGCG
AATGGG
[124 nt withheld, positions 3367-3490]
C
[91 nt withheld, positions 3492-3582]
A
[49 nt withheld, positions 3584-3632]
CCTTTGACGTTGGAGTCCACGTTCTTT
[37 nt withheld, positions 3660-3696]
ACCCTATCTCGGTCTATTCTTTTGATTTATAAGGGATTTTGCCGATTTCGGCCTATTGGTTAAAAAATGA
GCTGATTTAACAAAAATTTAACGCGAATTTTAACAAAATATTAACGCTTACAATTTAGGTGGCACTTTTC
GGGGAAATGTGCGCGGAACCCCTATTTGTTTATTTTTCTAAATACATTCAAATATGTATCCGCTCATGAG
ACAATAACCCTGATAAATGCTTCAATAATATTGAAAAAGGAAGAGTATGAGTATTCAACATTTCCGTGTC
GCCCTTATTCCCTTTTTTGCGGCATTTTGCCTTCCTGTTTTTGCTCACCCAGAAACGCTGGTGAAAGTAA
AAGATGCTGAAGATCAGTTGGGTGCACGAGTGGGTTACATCGAACTGGATCTCAACAGCGGTAAGATCCT
TGAGAGTTTTCGCCCCGAAGAACGTTTTCCAATGATGAGCACTTTTAAAGTTCTGCTATGTGGCGCGGTA
TTATCCCGTATTGACGCCGGGCAAGAGCAACTCGGTCGCCGCATACACTATTCTCAGAATGACTTGGTTG
AGTACTCACCAGTCACAGAAAAGCATCTTACGGATGGCATGACAGTAAGAGAATTATGCAGTGCTGCCAT
AACCATGAGTGATAACACTGCGGCCAACTTACTTCTGACAACGATCGGAGGACCGAAGGAGCTAACCGCT
TTTTTGCACAACATGGGGGATCATGTAACTCGCCTTGATCGTTGGGAACCGGAGCTGAATGAAGCCATAC
CAAACGACGAGCGTGACACCACGATGCCTGTAGCAATGGCAACAACGTTGCGCAAACTATTAACTGGCGA
ACTACTTACTCTAGCTTCCCGGCAACAATTAATAGACTGGATGGAGGCGGATAAAGTTGCAGGACCACTT
CTGCGCTCGGCCCTTCCGGCTGGCTGGTTTATTGCTGATAAATCTGGAGCCGGTGAGCGTGGGTCTCGCG
GTATCATTGCAGCACTGGGGCCAGATGGTAAGCCCTCCCGTATCGTAGTTATCTACACGACGGGGAGTCA
GGCAACTATGGATGAACGAAATAGACAGATCGCTGAGATAGGTGCCTCACTGATTAAGCATTGGTAACTG
TCAGACCAAGTTTACTCATATATACTTTAGATTGATTTAAAACTTCATTTTTAATTTAAAAGGATCTAGG
TGAAGATCCTTTTTGATAATCTCATGACCAAAATCCCTTAACGTGAGTTTTCGTTCCACTGAGCGTCAGA
CCCCGTAGAAAAGATCAAAGGATCTTCTTGAGATCCTTTTTTTCTGCGCGTAATCTGCTGCTTGCAAACA
AAAAAACCACCGCTACCAGCGGTGGTTTGTTTGCCGGATCAAGAGCTACCAACTCTTTTTCCGAAGGTAA
CTGGCTTCAGCAGAGCGCAGATACCAAATACTGTTCTTCTAGTGTAGCCGTAGTTAGGCCACCACTTCAA
GAACTCTGTAGCACCGCCTACATACCTCGCTCTGCTAATCCTGTTACCAGTGGCTGCTGCCAGTGGCGAT
AAGTCGTGTCTTACCGGGTTGGACTCAAGACGATAGTTACCGGATAAGGCGCAGCGGTCGGGCTGAACGG
GGGGTTCGTGCACACAGCCCAGCTTGGAGCGAACGACCTACACCGAACTGAGATACCTACAGCGTGAGCT
ATGAGAAAGCGCCACGCTTCCCGAAGGGAGAAAGGCGGACAGGTATCCGGTAAGCGGCAGGGTCGGAACA
GGAGAGCGCACGAGGGAGCTTCCAGGGGGAAACGCCTGGTATCTTTATAGTCCTGTCGGGTTTCGCCACC
TCTGACTTGAGCGTCGATTTTTGTGATGCTCGTCAGGGGGGCGGAGCCTATGGAAAAACGCCAGCAACGC
GGCCTTTTTACGGTTCCTGGCCTTTTGCTGGCCTTTTGCTCACATGTTCTTTCCTGCGTTATCCCCTGAT
TCTGTGGATAACCGTATTACCGCCTTTGAGTGAGCTGATACCGCTCGCCGCAGCCGAACGACCGAGCGCA
GCGAGTCAGTGAGCGAGGAAGCGGAAGAGCGCCCAATACGCAAACCGCCTCTCCCCGCGCGTTGGCCGAT
TCATTAATGCAGCTGGCACGACAGGTTTCCCGACTGGAAAGCGGGCAGTGAGCGCAACGCAATTAATGTG
AGTTAGCTCACTCATTAGGCACCCCAGGCTTTACACTTTATGCTTCCGGCTCGTATGTTGTGTGGAATTG
TGAGCGGATAACAATTTCACACAGGAAACAGCTATGACCATGATTACGCCAAGCGCGCAATTAACCCTCA
CTAAAGGGAACAAAAGCTGGAGCTGCAAGCTTAATGTAGTCTTATGCAATACTCTTGTAGTCTTGCAACA
TGGTAACGATGAGTTAGCAACATGCCTTACAAGGAGAGAAAAAGCACCGTGCATGCCGATTGGTGGAAGT
AAGGTGGTACGATCGTGCCTTATTAGGAAGGCAACAGACGGGTCTGACATGGATTGGACGAACCACTGAA
TTGCCGCATTGCAGAGATATTGTATTTAAGTGCCTAGCTCGATACATAAACGGGTCTCTCTGGTTAGACC
AGATCTGAGCCTGGGAGCTCTCTGGCTAACTAGGGAACCCACTGCTTAAGCCTCAATAAAGCTTGCCTTG
AGTGCTTCAAGTAGTGTGTGCCCGTCTGTTGTGTGACTCTGGTAACTAGAGATCCCTCAGACCCTTTTAG
TCAGTGTGGAAAATCTCTAGCAGTGGCGCCCGAACAGGGACTTGAAAGCGAAAGGGAAACCAGAGGAGCT
CTCTCGACGCAGGACTCGGCTTGCTGAAGCGCGCACGGCAAGAGGCGAGGGGCGGCGACTGGTGAGTACG
CCAAAAATTTTGACTAGCGGAGGCTAGAAGGAGAGAGATGGGTGCGAGAGCGTCAGTATTAAGCGGGGGA
GAATTAGATCGCGATGGGAAAAAATTCGGTTAAGGCCAGGGGGAAAGAAAAAATATAAATTAAAACATAT
AGTATGGGCAAGCAGGGAGCTAGAACGATTCGCAGTTAATCCTGGCCTGTTAGAAACATCAGAAGGCTGT
AGACAAATACTGGGACAGCTACAACCATCCCTTCAGACAGGATCAGAAGAACTTAGATCATTATATAATA
CAGTAGCAACCCTCTATTGTGTGCATCAAAGGATAGAGATAAAAGACACCAAGGAAGCTTTAGACAAGAT
AGAGGAAGAGCAAAACAAAAGTAAGACCACCGCACAGCAAGCGGCCGCTGATCTTCAGACCTGGAGGAGG
AGATATGAGGGACAATTGGAGAAGTGAATTATATAAATATAAAGTAGTAAAAATTGAACCATTAGGAGTA
GCACCCACCAAGGCAAAGAGAAGAGTGGTGCAGAGAGAAAAAAGAGCAGTGGGAATAGGAGCTTTGTTCC
TTGGGTTCTTGGGAGCAGCAGGAAGCACTATGGGCGCAGCGTCAATGACGCTGACGGTACAGGCCAGACA
ATTATTGTCTGGTATAGTGCAGCAGCAGAACAATTTGCTGAGGGCTATTGAGGCGCAACAGCATCTGTTG
CAACTCACAGTCTGGGGCATCAAGCAGCTCCAGGCAAGAATCCTGGCTGTGGAAAGATACCTAAAGGATC
AACAGCTCCTGGGGATTTGGGGTTGCTCTGGAAAACTCATTTGCACCACTGCTGTGCCTTGGAATGCTAG
TTGGAGTAATAAATCTCTGGAACAGATTTGGAATCACACGACCTGGATGGAGTGGGACAGAGAAATTAAC
AATTACACAAGCTTAATACACTCCTTAATTGAAGAATCGCAAAACCAGCAAGAAAAGAATGAACAAGAAT
TATTGGAATTAGATAAATGGGCAAGTTTGTGGAATTGGTTTAACATAACAAATTGGCTGTGGTATATAAA
ATTATTCATAATGATAGTAGGAGGCTTGGTAGGTTTAAGAATAGTTTTTGCTGTACTTTCTATAGTGAAT
AGAGTTAGGCAGGGATATTCACCATTATCGTTTCAGACCCACCTCCCAACCCCGAGGGGACCCAGAGAGG
GCCTATTTCCCATGATTCCTTCATATTTGCATATACGATACAAGGCTGTTAGAGAGATAATTAGAATTAA
TTTGACTGTAAACACAAAGATATTAGTACAAAATACGTGACGTAGAAAGTAATAATTTCTTGGGTAGTTT
GCAGTTTTAAAATTATGTTTTAAAATGGACTATCATATGCTTACCGTAACTTGAAAGTATTTCGATTTCT
TGGCTTTATATATCTTGTGGAAAGGACGAAACACCGCTAACATATGGGGCGCCGAGGTTTTAGAGCTAGA
AATAGCAAGTTAAAATAAGGCTAGTCCGTTATCAACTTGAAAAAGTGGCACCGAGTCGGTGCTTTTTTAA
GCTTGGCGTAACTAGATCTTGAGACAAATGGCAGTATTCATCCACAATTTTAAAAGAAAAGGGGGGATTG
GGGGGTACAGTGCAGGGGAAAGAATAGTAGACATAATAGCAACAGACATACAAACTAAAGAATTACAAAA
ACAAATTACAAAAATTCAAAATTTTCGGGTTTATTACAGGGACAGCAGAGATCCACTTTGGCGCCGGCTC
GAGGGGG
