>Addgene plasmid #77737 | MAP3K14 gRNA (BRDN0001144896) | depositor partial sequence | sequence record 145197 | Target Sequence
CTAACATATGGGGCGCCGAG
