>Addgene plasmid #77737 | MAP3K14 gRNA (BRDN0001144896) | addgene partial sequence | sequence record 188329 | hU6-F
TAGAAAGTAATAATTTCTTGGGTAGTTTGCAGTTTTAAAATTATGTTTTAAAATGGACTATCATATGCTT
ACCGTAACTTGAAAGTATTTCGATTTCTTGGCTTTATATATCTTGTGGAAAGGACGAAACACCGCTAACA
TATGGGGCGCCGAGGTTTTAGAGCTAGAAATAGCAAGTTAAAATAAGGCTAGTCCGTTATCAACTTGAAA
AAGTGGCACCGAGTCGGTGCTTTTTTAAGCTTGGCGTAACTAGATCTTGAGACAAATGGCAGTATTCATC
CACAATTTTAAAAGAAAAGGGGGGATTGGGGGGTACAGTGCAGGGGAAAGAATAGTAGACATAATAGCAA
CAGACATACAAACTAAAGAATTACAAAAACAAATTACAAAAATTCAAAATTTTCGGGTTTATTACAGGGA
CAGCAGAGATCCACTTTGGCGCCGGCTCGAGGGGGCCCGGGTGCAAAGATGGATAAAGTTTTAAACAGAG
AGGAATCTTTGCAGCTAATGGACCTTCTAGGTCTTGAAAGGAGTGGGAATTGGCTCCGGTGCCCGTCAGT
GGGCAGAGCG
